Addgene plasmid #230782: AiP20051 - pAAV-AiE3094m-minBG-SYFP2-WPRE3-BGHpA
Purpose: AiE3094m is an enhancer sequence, designed to drive AAV-mediated transgene expression in specific populations of brain cells
Depositing lab: Allen Institute for Brain Science & Bosiljka Tasic. Depositing organization: Allen Institute. Publication: A suite of enhancer AAVs and transgenic mouse lines for genetic access to cortical cell types. Ben-Simon Y, Hooper M, Narayan S, Daigle TL, Dwivedi D, Way SW, Oster A, Stafford DA, Mich JK, Taormina MJ, Martinez RA, Opitz-Araya X, Roth JR, Alexander JR, Allen S, Amster A, Arbuckle J, Ayala A, Baker PM, Bakken TE, Barcelli T, Barta S, Bendrick J, Bertagnolli D, Bielstein C, Bishwakarma P, Bowlus J, Boyer G, Brouner K, Casian B, Casper T, Chakka AB, Chakrabarty R, Chance RK, Chavan S, Clark M, Colbert K, Collman F, Daniel S, Departee M, DiValentin P, Donadio N, Dotson N, Egdorf T, Fliss T, Gabitto M, Garcia J, Gary A, Gasperini M, Gloe J, Goldy J, Gore BB, Graybuck L, Greisman N, Haeseleer F, Halterman C, Haradon Z, Hastings SD, Helback O, Ho W, Hockemeyer D, Huang C, Huff S, Hunker A, Johansen N, Jones D, Juneau Z, Kalmbach B, Kannan M, Khem S, Kussick E, Kutsal R, Larsen R, Lee C, Lee AY, Leibly M, Lenz GH, Li S, Liang E, Lusk N, Madigan Z, Malloy J, Malone J, McCue R, Melchor J, Mollenkopf T, Moosman S, Morin E, Newman D, Ng L, Ngo K, Omstead V, Otto S, Oyama A, Pena N, Pham T, Phillips E, Pom CA, Potekhina L, Ransford S, Ray PL, Rette D, Reynoldson C, Rimorin C, Rocha D, Ruiz A, Sanchez REA, Sawyer L, Sedeno-Cortes A, Sevigny JP, Shapovalova N, Shepard N, Shulga L, Sigler AR, Siverts L, Soliman S, Somasundaram S, Staats B, Stewart K, Szelenyi E, Tieu M, Trader C, Tran A, van Velthoven CTJ, Walker M, Wang Y, Weed N, Wirthlin M, Wood T, Wynalda B, Yao Z, Zhou T, Ariza J, Dee N, Reding M, Ronellenfitch K, Mufti S, Sunkin SM, Smith KA, Esposito L, Waters J, Thyagarajan B, Yao S, Lein ES, Zeng H, Levi BP, Ngai J, Ting JT, Tasic B. Cell. 2025 May 16:S0092-8674(25)00513-6. doi: 10.1016/j.cell.2025.05.002. PubMed 40403729.
Backbone
  Vector backbone: pAAV2
  Vector type: AAV
Growth in bacteria
  Bacterial resistance: Ampicillin, 100 μg/mL
  Growth temperature: 37°C
  Growth strain: NEB Stable
  Copy number: High Copy
Gene/Insert
  Gene/Insert name: SYFP2
  Species: Synthetic
  Promoter: minBG
  Cloning method: Gibson Cloning
Terms and licenses: Academic/Nonprofit Terms; Industry Terms: Not Available to Industry
How to cite: AiP20051 - pAAV-AiE3094m-minBG-SYFP2-WPRE3-BGHpA was a gift from Allen Institute for Brain Science & Bosiljka Tasic (Addgene plasmid # 230782 ; http://n2t.net/addgene:230782 ; RRID:Addgene_230782)
