[The description below was written by a language model from this plasmid's Addgene catalogue record and pLannotate feature annotations shown in this document.]
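Description:
AiP20051 - pAAV-AiE3094m-minBG-SYFP2-WPRE3-BGHpA is an AAV transfer plasmid built on a pAAV2 backbone, one of a large suite of enhancer-driven AAV vectors made for genetic access to defined brain cell populations. It is about 4.7 kb. It is propagated in E. coli at high copy through a ColE1/pUC-type origin and selected with ampicillin via the β-lactamase gene and its own promoter. The backbone also carries an f1 phage origin and small remnants of pBR322 bom and rop sequences. The record lists a recombination-deficient growth strain, which is typical for plasmids carrying repeat-rich AAV ITRs.

The expression cassette lies between AAV2 inverted terminal repeats, which provide the signals for replication and packaging of the genome into AAV capsids. One ITR is annotated in full, while the other was detected only as short fragments, possibly because of how the annotation tool matches this structured region. The AiE3094m enhancer sits upstream of the minimal beta-globin promoter (minBG), which has little activity on its own, so expression depends on the cell-type specificity of the enhancer. Neither element is annotated by name. However, the region between the left ITR and the reporter was matched to a fragment of mouse Slc32a1 (Vgat), suggesting the enhancer sequence overlaps that locus; the record does not state which cell populations it targets. The cassette drives SYFP2, a rapidly maturing monomeric yellow fluorescent protein. It is followed by WPRE3, a shortened woodchuck posttranscriptional element that appears as two WPRE fragments and boosts transcript expression, and then by the bovine growth hormone polyadenylation signal. The construct is used to produce recombinant AAV that fluorescently labels enhancer-defined brain cells and to evaluate the enhancer's specificity.
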