Features (pLannotate 1.2.2; 15 found; start..end, strand, type, name):
    254..970     +  CDS            SYFP2: SYFP2 is a basic (constitutively fluorescent) yellow fluorescent protein published in 2006, derived from Aequorea victoria. It is reported to be a very rapidly-maturing monomer with moderate acid sensitivity.
   1010..1167    +  misc_feature   WPRE (fragment): woodchuck hepatitis virus posttranscriptional regulatory element
   1173..1253    +  misc_feature   WPRE (fragment): woodchuck hepatitis virus posttranscriptional regulatory element
   1270..1381    +  polyA_signal   bGH poly(A) signal: bovine growth hormone polyadenylation signal
   1499..1639    +  repeat_region  AAV2 ITR: inverted terminal repeat of adeno-associated virus serotype 2 inverted
   1644..1695    -  misc_feature   bom (fragment): basis of mobility region from pBR322
   1714..2169    +  rep_origin     f1 ori (sequence partly withheld): f1 bacteriophage origin of replication; arrow indicates direction of (+) strand synthesis
   2170..2219    -  misc_feature   bom (fragment): basis of mobility region from pBR322
   2321..2356    -  CDS            rop (fragment): Rop protein, which maintains plasmids at low copy number; rop
   2451..2555    +  promoter       AmpR promoter: bla
   2556..3416    +  CDS            AmpR: β-lactamase; bla; confers resistance to ampicillin, carbenicillin, and related antibiotics
   3587..4175    +  rep_origin     ori: high-copy-number ColE1/pMB1/pBR322/pUC origin of replication
   4248..4275    +  repeat_region  AAV2 ITR (fragment): inverted terminal repeat of adeno-associated virus serotype 2 inverted
   4304..4331    +  repeat_region  AAV2 ITR (fragment): inverted terminal repeat of adeno-associated virus serotype 2 inverted
   4530..146     +  CDS            Slc32a1 (fragment) (across the origin): VIAAT_MOUSE - Also known as Vgat, Viaat. Experimental evidence at protein level: Swiss-Prot protein existence level 1. Involved in the uptake of GABA and glycine into the synaptic vesicles. From Mus musculus (Mouse).
>Addgene plasmid #230782 | AiP20051 - pAAV-AiE3094m-minBG-SYFP2-WPRE3-BGHpA | addgene full sequence | sequence record 466361 | Addgene NGS Result
TGGCCATAGCTAACGCATGCTGCGCTCCTCGATTCCCCACCCTGGGCGGCCGCGTGGTCAATGTGGCGCA
GATCATCGAGCTGGTGATGACGTGTATCTTGTACGTCGTGGTGAGCGGCAACCTCATGTACAACAGTTTC
CCGGGGCGCCGGCGGAGCTCGGGCTGGGCATAAAAGTCAGGGCAGAGCCATCTATTGCTTACATTTGCTT
CTGGGATCCAGATCTTTCGAAGCTAGCGCTACCGGTCGCCACCATGGTGAGCAAGGGCGAGGAGCTGTTC
ACCGGGGTGGTGCCCATCCTGGTCGAGCTGGACGGCGACGTAAACGGCCACAAGTTCAGCGTGTCCGGCG
AGGGCGAGGGCGATGCCACCTACGGCAAGCTGACCCTGAAGCTGATCTGCACCACCGGCAAGCTGCCCGT
GCCCTGGCCCACCCTCGTGACCACCCTGGGCTACGGCGTGCAGTGCTTCGCCCGCTACCCCGACCACATG
AAGCAGCACGACTTCTTCAAGTCCGCCATGCCCGAAGGCTACGTCCAGGAGCGCACCATCTTCTTCAAGG
ACGACGGCAACTACAAGACCCGCGCCGAGGTGAAGTTCGAGGGCGACACCCTGGTGAACCGCATCGAGCT
GAAGGGCATCGACTTCAAGGAGGACGGCAACATCCTGGGGCACAAGCTGGAGTACAACTACAACAGCCAC
AACGTCTATATCACCGCCGACAAGCAGAAGAACGGCATCAAGGCCAACTTCAAGATCCGCCACAACATCG
AGGACGGCGGCGTGCAGCTCGCCGACCACTACCAGCAGAACACCCCCATCGGCGACGGCCCCGTGCTGCT
GCCCGACAACCACTACCTGAGCTACCAGTCCAAGCTGAGCAAAGACCCCAACGAGAAGCGCGATCACATG
GTCCTGCTGGAGTTCGTGACCGCCGCCGGGATCACTCTCGGCATGGACGAGCTGTACAAGTAAGTCGACG
GCGCGCCGCGGCCGCGAATTCGATATCATAATCAACCTCTGGATTACAAAATTTGTGAAAGATTGACTGG
TATTCTTAACTATGTTGCTCCTTTTACGCTATGTGGATACGCTGCTTTAATGCCTTTGTATCATGCTATT
GCTTCCCGTATGGCTTTCATTTTCTCCTCCTTGTATAAATCCTGGTTAGTTCTTGCCACGGCGGAACTCA
TCGCCGCCTGCCTTGCCCGCTGCTGGACAGGGGCTCGGCTGTTGGGCACTGACAATTCCGTGGCTCGAGA
GATCTTCGACTGTGCCTTCTAGTTGCCAGCCATCTGTTGTTTGCCCCTCCCCCGTGCCTTCCTTGACCCT
GGAAGGTGCCACTCCCACTGTCCTTTCCTAATAAAATGAGGAAATTGCATCGCATTGTCTGAGTAGGTGT
CATTCTATTCTGGGGGGTGGGGTGGGGCAGGACAGCAAGGGGGAGGATTGGGAAGACAATAGCAGGCATG
AGATCTCACGTGCGGACCGAGCGGCCGCAGGAACCCCTAGTGATGGAGTTGGCCACTCCCTCTCTGCGCG
CTCGCTCGCTCACTGAGGCCGGGCGACCAAAGGTCGCCCGACGCCCGGGCTTTGCCCGGGCGGCCTCAGT
GAGCGAGCGAGCGCGCAGCTGCCTGCAGGGGCGCCTGATGCGGTATTTTCTCCTTACGCATCTGTGCGGT
ATTTCACACCGCATA
[95 nt withheld, positions 1696-1790]
T
[46 nt withheld, positions 1792-1837]
C
[141 nt withheld, positions 1839-1979]
CCTTTGACGTTGGAGTCCACGTTCTTT
[37 nt withheld, positions 2007-2043]
ACTCTATCTCGGGCTATTCTTTTGATTTATAAGGGATTTTGCCGATTTCGGTCTATTGGTTAAAAAATGA
GCTGATTTAACAAAAATTTAACGCGAATTTTAACAAAATATTAACGTTTACAATTTTATGGTGCACTCTC
AGTACAATCTGCTCTGATGCCGCATAGTTAAGCCAGCCCCGACACCCGCCAACACCCGCTGACGCGCCCT
GACGGGCTTGTCTGCTCCCGGCATCCGCTTACAGACAAGCTGTGACCGTCTCCGGGAGCTGCATGTGTCA
GAGGTTTTCACCGTCATCACCGAAACGCGCGAGACGAAAGGGCCTCGTGATACGCCTATTTTTATAGGTT
AATGTCATGATAATAATGGTTTCTTAGACGTCAGGTGGCACTTTTCGGGGAAATGTGCGCGGAACCCCTA
TTTGTTTATTTTTCTAAATACATTCAAATATGTATCCGCTCATGAGACAATAACCCTGATAAATGCTTCA
ATAATATTGAAAAAGGAAGAGTATGAGTATTCAACATTTCCGTGTCGCCCTTATTCCCTTTTTTGCGGCA
TTTTGCCTTCCTGTTTTTGCTCACCCAGAAACGCTGGTGAAAGTAAAAGATGCTGAAGATCAGTTGGGTG
CACGAGTGGGTTACATCGAACTGGATCTCAACAGCGGTAAGATCCTTGAGAGTTTTCGCCCCGAAGAACG
TTTTCCAATGATGAGCACTTTTAAAGTTCTGCTATGTGGCGCGGTATTATCCCGTATTGACGCCGGGCAA
GAGCAACTCGGTCGCCGCATACACTATTCTCAGAATGACTTGGTTGAGTACTCACCAGTCACAGAAAAGC
ATCTTACGGATGGCATGACAGTAAGAGAATTATGCAGTGCTGCCATAACCATGAGTGATAACACTGCGGC
CAACTTACTTCTGACAACGATCGGAGGACCGAAGGAGCTAACCGCTTTTTTGCACAACATGGGGGATCAT
GTAACTCGCCTTGATCGTTGGGAACCGGAGCTGAATGAAGCCATACCAAACGACGAGCGTGACACCACGA
TGCCTGTAGCAATGGCAACAACGTTGCGCAAACTATTAACTGGCGAACTACTTACTCTAGCTTCCCGGCA
ACAATTAATAGACTGGATGGAGGCGGATAAAGTTGCAGGACCACTTCTGCGCTCGGCCCTTCCGGCTGGC
TGGTTTATTGCTGATAAATCTGGAGCCGGTGAGCGTGGGTCTCGCGGTATCATTGCAGCACTGGGGCCAG
ATGGTAAGCCCTCCCGTATCGTAGTTATCTACACGACGGGGAGTCAGGCAACTATGGATGAACGAAATAG
ACAGATCGCTGAGATAGGTGCCTCACTGATTAAGCATTGGTAACTGTCAGACCAAGTTTACTCATATATA
CTTTAGATTGATTTAAAACTTCATTTTTAATTTAAAAGGATCTAGGTGAAGATCCTTTTTGATAATCTCA
TGACCAAAATCCCTTAACGTGAGTTTTCGTTCCACTGAGCGTCAGACCCCGTAGAAAAGATCAAAGGATC
TTCTTGAGATCCTTTTTTTCTGCGCGTAATCTGCTGCTTGCAAACAAAAAAACCACCGCTACCAGCGGTG
GTTTGTTTGCCGGATCAAGAGCTACCAACTCTTTTTCCGAAGGTAACTGGCTTCAGCAGAGCGCAGATAC
CAAATACTGTTCTTCTAGTGTAGCCGTAGTTAGGCCACCACTTCAAGAACTCTGTAGCACCGCCTACATA
CCTCGCTCTGCTAATCCTGTTACCAGTGGCTGCTGCCAGTGGCGATAAGTCGTGTCTTACCGGGTTGGAC
TCAAGACGATAGTTACCGGATAAGGCGCAGCGGTCGGGCTGAACGGGGGGTTCGTGCACACAGCCCAGCT
TGGAGCGAACGACCTACACCGAACTGAGATACCTACAGCGTGAGCTATGAGAAAGCGCCACGCTTCCCGA
AGGGAGAAAGGCGGACAGGTATCCGGTAAGCGGCAGGGTCGGAACAGGAGAGCGCACGAGGGAGCTTCCA
GGGGGAAACGCCTGGTATCTTTATAGTCCTGTCGGGTTTCGCCACCTCTGACTTGAGCGTCGATTTTTGT
GATGCTCGTCAGGGGGGCGGAGCCTATGGAAAAACGCCAGCAACGCGGCCTTTTTACGGTTCCTGGCCTT
TTGCTGGCCTTTTGCTCACATGTCCTGCAGGCAGCTGCGCGCTCGCTCGCTCACTGAGGCCGCCCGGGCG
TCGGGCGACCTTTGGTCGCCCGGCCTCAGTGAGCGAGCGAGCGCGCAGAGAGGGAGTGGCCAACTCCATC
ACTAGGGGTTCCTGCGGCCGCACGCGTCTTTCACGAGGATTCACCCCCATTCTCTCGTCCTGTGGCTTAG
GCACAAGTCTGTCTCCATCTAGCGCCCCCTAGCGATAGTTTTGGGCTATACCCCAGGGTCCCTTTTCAAG
AGGATCAGCTGAGCTCCTGGGTCTGGTTGCCTCTTTGCACCACAGGGCATGTTCGTGCTGGGCCTACCCT
ACGCCATCCTCCACGGCGGCTACCTGGGGTTGTTCCTCATCATCTTCGCCGCAGTGGTGTGCTGCTACAC
CGGCAAGATCCTCATCGCGTGCCTGTACGAGGAGAACGAAGACGGGGAGGTGGTGCGCGTGCGGGACTCG
TATG
